Addgene plasmid #57838: mKO-EB3-7
Purpose: Localization: MT End Binding Protein, Excitation: 548, Emission: 561
Depositing lab: Michael Davidson. Depositing organization: Florida State University, Tallahassee. Publication: Automated screening of microtubule growth dynamics identifies MARK2 as a regulator of leading edge microtubules downstream of Rac1 in migrating cells. Nishimura Y, Applegate K, Davidson MW, Danuser G, Waterman CM. PLoS One. 2012;7(7):e41413. doi: 10.1371/journal.pone.0041413. Epub 2012 Jul 24. PubMed 22848487.
Backbone
  Vector backbone: mKO
  Backbone size w/o insert (bp): 4750
  Vector type: Mammalian Expression
  Selectable markers: Neomycin (select with G418)
Growth in bacteria
  Bacterial resistance: Kanamycin, 50 μg/mL
  Growth temperature: 37°C
  Growth strain: DH5alpha
  Copy number: High Copy
Gene/Insert
  Gene/Insert name: EB3 (alt name: NM_012326.2)
  Species: H. sapiens (human)
  Entrez Gene: MAPRE3 (a.k.a. EB3, EBF3, EBF3-S, RP3)
  Promoter: CMV
  Tag / fusion protein: mKO
  Cloning method: Unknown
  Sequencing primers: 5′ CMV-F; 3′ SV40pA-R
Terms and licenses: Academic/Nonprofit Terms; Industry Terms: Not Available to Industry
Depositor comments: . Excitation = 548; Emission = 561
How to cite: mKO-EB3-7 was a gift from Michael Davidson (Addgene plasmid # 57838 ; http://n2t.net/addgene:57838 ; RRID:Addgene_57838)
