[The description below was written by a language model from this plasmid's Addgene catalogue record and pLannotate feature annotations shown in this document.]
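Description:
mKO-EB3-7 is a mammalian expression plasmid of about 5.5 kb that produces human EB3 (MAPRE3), a microtubule plus-end tracking protein, fused to the monomeric orange fluorescent protein mKO. The feature table places the MAPRE3 coding sequence directly downstream of the CMV immediate-early enhancer and promoter and a remnant of the multiple cloning site. The mKO coding sequence follows after a short linker gap, so the fluorescent protein sits at the C-terminus of EB3. An SV40 polyadenylation signal terminates the transcript. The short "large T antigen" fragment annotated just before it is probably part of that SV40 late-region segment and not a functional element.

The backbone has the layout of a standard fluorescent-protein fusion vector. A high-copy pUC-type origin supports propagation in E. coli, and an f1 origin is also present. A single NeoR/KanR (Tn5 aminoglycoside phosphotransferase) cassette is driven by tandem bacterial (bla-type) and SV40 early promoters and ends in an HSV TK polyadenylation signal. It therefore confers kanamycin resistance in bacteria and G418 resistance in mammalian cells. The small RSF ori, ble and bGH poly(A) fragments in the annotation appear to be short partial matches, not working parts.

The record lists the construct as a localization marker for microtubule end-binding protein, with excitation at 548 nm and emission at 561 nm. Because EB3 accumulates at growing microtubule plus ends, the fusion labels these tips in live cells. This fits the associated work on automated tracking of microtubule growth dynamics in migrating cells. The cloning method is not recorded.
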