Features (pLannotate 1.2.2; 16 found; start..end, strand, type, name):
      5..39      +  rep_origin     RSF ori (fragment): Plasmids containing the RSF 1030 origin of replication can be propagated in E. coli cells that contain additional plasmids with compatible origins.
    107..410     +  enhancer       CMV enhancer: human cytomegalovirus immediate early enhancer
    411..614     +  promoter       CMV promoter: human cytomegalovirus (CMV) immediate early promoter
    637..690     +  misc_feature   MCS (fragment): multiple cloning site
    698..1540    +  CDS            MAPRE3: MARE3_HUMAN - Experimental evidence at protein level: Swiss-Prot protein existence level 1. Plus-end tracking protein (+TIP) that binds to the plus-end of microtubules and regulates the dynamics of the microtubule cytoskeleton. Promotes microtubule growth. May be involved in spindle function by stabilizing microtubules and anchoring them at centrosomes. Also acts as a regulator of minus-end microtubule organization: interacts with the complex formed by AKAP9 and PDE4DIP, leading to recruit CAMSAP2 to the Golgi apparatus, thereby tethering non- centrosomal minus-end microtubules to the Golgi, a
   1562..2215    +  CDS            mKO: mKO is a basic (constitutively fluorescent) orange fluorescent protein published in 2004, derived from Verrillofungia concinna. It has low acid sensitivity.
   2234..2317    +  CDS            large T antigen (fragment): large T antigen from SV40 (simian virus 40)
   2340..2461    +  polyA_signal   SV40 poly(A) signal: SV40 polyadenylation signal
   2495..2923    -  rep_origin     f1 ori (sequence partly withheld): f1 bacteriophage origin of replication; arrow indicates direction of (+) strand synthesis
   2950..3054    +  promoter       AmpR promoter: bla
   3056..3413    +  promoter       SV40 promoter: SV40 enhancer and early promoter
   3448..4242    +  CDS            NeoR/KanR: aminoglycoside phosphotransferase from Tn5; aph(3')-II (or nptII); confers resistance to neomycin, kanamycin, and G418 (Geneticin®)
   4263..4415    +  CDS            ble (fragment): BLE_KLEPN - Experimental evidence at protein level: Swiss-Prot protein existence level 1. Binding protein with a strong affinity to the bleomycin family of antibiotics. Binds to CL990; an antimitotic-antibiotic compound. From Klebsiella pneumoniae.
   4474..4521    +  polyA_signal   HSV TK poly(A) signal: herpes simplex virus thymidine kinase polyadenylation signal (Cole and Stacy, 1985)
   4612..4628    -  polyA_signal   bGH poly(A) signal (fragment): bovine growth hormone polyadenylation signal
   4850..5438    +  rep_origin     ori: high-copy-number ColE1/pMB1/pBR322/pUC origin of replication
>Addgene plasmid #57838 | mKO-EB3-7 | addgene full sequence | sequence record 234000 | Addgene NGS Result
TGCGTTATCCCCTGATTCTGTGGATAACCGTATTACCGCCATGCATTAGTTATTAATAGTAATCAATTAC
GGGGTCATTAGTTCATAGCCCATATATGGAGTTCCGCGTTACATAACTTACGGTAAATGGCCCGCCTGGC
TGACCGCCCAACGACCCCCGCCCATTGACGTCAATAATGACGTATGTTCCCATAGTAACGCCAATAGGGA
CTTTCCATTGACGTCAATGGGTGGAGTATTTACGGTAAACTGCCCACTTGGCAGTACATCAAGTGTATCA
TATGCCAAGTACGCCCCCTATTGACGTCAATGACGGTAAATGGCCCGCCTGGCATTATGCCCAGTACATG
ACCTTATGGGACTTTCCTACTTGGCAGTACATCTACGTATTAGTCATCGCTATTACCATGGTGATGCGGT
TTTGGCAGTACATCAATGGGCGTGGATAGCGGTTTGACTCACGGGGATTTCCAAGTCTCCACCCCATTGA
CGTCAATGGGAGTTTGTTTTGGCACCAAAATCAACGGGACTTTCCAAAATGTCGTAACAACTCCGCCCCA
TTGACGCAAATGGGCGGTAGGCGTGTACGGTGGGAGGTCTATATAAGCAGAGCTGGTTTAGTGAACCGTC
AGATCCGCTAGCGCTACCGGACTCAGATCTCGAGCTCAAGCTTCGAATTCTGCAGTCGACTGCCACCATG
GCCGTCAATGTGTACTCCACATCTGTGACCAGTGAAAATCTGAGTCGCCATGATATGCTTGCATGGGTCA
ACGACTCCCTGCACCTCAACTATACCAAGATAGAACAGCTTTGTTCAGGGGCAGCCTACTGCCAGTTCAT
GGACATGCTCTTCCCCGGCTGTGTGCACTTGAGGAAAGTGAAGTTCCAGGCCAAACTAGAGCATGAATAC
ATCCACAACTTCAAGGTGCTGCAAGCAGCTTTCAAGAAGATGGGTGTTGACAAAATCATTCCTGTAGAGA
AATTAGTGAAAGGAAAATTCCAAGATAATTTTGAGTTTATTCAGTGGTTTAAGAAATTCTTTGACGCAAA
CTATGATGGAAAGGATTACAACCCTCTGCTGGCGCGGCAGGGCCAGGACGTAGCGCCACCTCCTAACCCA
GGTGATCAGATCTTCAACAAATCCAAGAAACTCATTGGCACAGCAGTTCCACAGAGGACGTCCCCCACAG
GCCCAAAAAACATGCAGACCTCTGGCCGGCTGAGCAATGTGGCCCCCCCCTGCATTCTCCGGAAGAATCC
TCCATCAGCCCGAAATGGCGGCCATGAGACTGATGCCCAAATTCTTGAACTCAACCAACAGCTGGTGGAC
TTGAAGCTGACAGTGGATGGGCTGGAGAAGGAACGTGACTTCTACTTCAGCAAACTTCGTGACATCGAGC
TCATCTGCCAGGAGCATGAAAGTGAAAACAGCCCTGTTATCTCAGGCATCATTGGCATCCTCTATGCCAC
AGAGGAAGGATTCGCACCCCCTGAGGACGATGAGATTGAAGAGCATCAACAAGAAGACCAGGACGAGTAC
CTGGATCCACCGGTCGCCACCATGGTGAGTGTGATTAAACCAGAGATGAAGATGAGGTACTACATGGACG
GCTCCGTCAATGGGCATGAGTTCACAATTGAAGGTGAAGGCACAGGCAGACCTTACGAGGGACATCAAGA
GATGACACTACGCGTCACAATGGCCAAGGGCGGGCCAATGCCTTTCGCGTTTGACTTAGTGTCACACGTG
TTCTGTTACGGCCACAGACCTTTTACTAAATATCCAGAAGAGATACCAGACTATTTCAAACAAGCATTTC
CTGAAGGCCTGTCATGGGAAAGGTCGTTGGAGTTCGAAGATGGTGGGTCCGCTTCAGTCAGTGCGCATAT
AAGCCTTAGAGGAAACACCTTCTACCACAAATCCAAATTTACTGGGGTTAACTTTCCTGCCGATGGTCCT
ATCATGCAAAACCAAAGTGTTGATTGGGAGCCATCAACCGAGAAAATTACTGCCAGCGACGGAGTTCTGA
AGGGTGATGTTACGATGTACCTAAAACTTGAAGGAGGCGGCAATCACAAATGCCAATTCAAGACTACTTA
CAAGGCGGCAAAAAAGATTCTTAAAATGCCAGGAAGCCATTACATCAGCCATCGCCTCGTCAGGAAAACC
GAAGGCAACATTACTGAGCTGGTAGAAGATGCAGTAGCTCATTCCTAAGCGGCCGCGACTCTAGATCATA
ATCAGCCATACCACATTTGTAGAGGTTTTACTTGCTTTAAAAAACCTCCCACACCTCCCCCTGAACCTGA
AACATAAAATGAATGCAATTGTTGTTGTTAACTTGTTTATTGCAGCTTATAATGGTTACAAATAAAGCAA
TAGCATCACAAATTTCACAAATAAAGCATTTTTTTCACTGCATTCTAGTTGTGGTTTGTCCAAACTCATC
AATGTATCTTAAGGCGTAAATTGTAAGCGTTAATATTTTGTTAAAATTCGCGTTAAATTTTTGTTAAATC
AGCTCATTTTTTAACCAATAGGCCGAAATCGGCAAAATCCCTTATAAATCAAAAGAATAGACCGAGATAG
GGT
[37 nt withheld, positions 2594-2630]
AAAGAACGTGGACTCCAACGTCAAAGG
[49 nt withheld, positions 2658-2706]
T
[91 nt withheld, positions 2708-2798]
G
[124 nt withheld, positions 2800-2923]
CAGGTGGCACTTTTCGGGGAAATGTGCGCGGAACCCCTATTTGTTTATTTTTCTAAATACATTCAAATAT
GTATCCGCTCATGAGACAATAACCCTGATAAATGCTTCAATAATATTGAAAAAGGAAGAGTCCTGAGGCG
GAAAGAACCAGCTGTGGAATGTGTGTCAGTTAGGGTGTGGAAAGTCCCCAGGCTCCCCAGCAGGCAGAAG
TATGCAAAGCATGCATCTCAATTAGTCAGCAACCAGGTGTGGAAAGTCCCCAGGCTCCCCAGCAGGCAGA
AGTATGCAAAGCATGCATCTCAATTAGTCAGCAACCATAGTCCCGCCCCTAACTCCGCCCATCCCGCCCC
TAACTCCGCCCAGTTCCGCCCATTCTCCGCCCCATGGCTGACTAATTTTTTTTATTTATGCAGAGGCCGA
GGCCGCCTCGGCCTCTGAGCTATTCCAGAAGTAGTGAGGAGGCTTTTTTGGAGGCCTAGGCTTTTGCAAA
GATCGATCAAGAGACAGGATGAGGATCGTTTCGCATGATTGAACAAGATGGATTGCACGCAGGTTCTCCG
GCCGCTTGGGTGGAGAGGCTATTCGGCTATGACTGGGCACAACAGACAATCGGCTGCTCTGATGCCGCCG
TGTTCCGGCTGTCAGCGCAGGGGCGCCCGGTTCTTTTTGTCAAGACCGACCTGTCCGGTGCCCTGAATGA
ACTGCAAGACGAGGCAGCGCGGCTATCGTGGCTGGCCACGACGGGCGTTCCTTGCGCAGCTGTGCTCGAC
GTTGTCACTGAAGCGGGAAGGGACTGGCTGCTATTGGGCGAAGTGCCGGGGCAGGATCTCCTGTCATCTC
ACCTTGCTCCTGCCGAGAAAGTATCCATCATGGCTGATGCAATGCGGCGGCTGCATACGCTTGATCCGGC
TACCTGCCCATTCGACCACCAAGCGAAACATCGCATCGAGCGAGCACGTACTCGGATGGAAGCCGGTCTT
GTCGATCAGGATGATCTGGACGAAGAGCATCAGGGGCTCGCGCCAGCCGAACTGTTCGCCAGGCTCAAGG
CGAGCATGCCCGACGGCGAGGATCTCGTCGTGACCCATGGCGATGCCTGCTTGCCGAATATCATGGTGGA
AAATGGCCGCTTTTCTGGATTCATCGACTGTGGCCGGCTGGGTGTGGCGGACCGCTATCAGGACATAGCG
TTGGCTACCCGTGATATTGCTGAAGAGCTTGGCGGCGAATGGGCTGACCGCTTCCTCGTGCTTTACGGTA
TCGCCGCTCCCGATTCGCAGCGCATCGCCTTCTATCGCCTTCTTGACGAGTTCTTCTGAGCGGGACTCTG
GGGTTCGAAATGACCGACCAAGCGACGCCCAACCTGCCATCACGAGATTTCGATTCCACCGCCGCCTTCT
ATGAAAGGTTGGGCTTCGGAATCGTTTTCCGGGACGCCGGCTGGATGATCCTCCAGCGCGGGGATCTCAT
GCTGGAGTTCTTCGCCCACCCTAGGGGGAGGCTAACTGAAACACGGAAGGAGACAATACCGGAAGGAACC
CGCGCTATGACGGCAATAAAAAGACAGAATAAAACGCACGGTGTTGGGTCGTTTGTTCATAAACGCGGGG
TTCGGTCCCAGGGCTGGCACTCTGTCGATACCCCACCGAGACCCCATTGGGGCCAATACGCCCGCGTTTC
TTCCTTTTCCCCACCCCACCCCCCAAGTTCGGGTGAAGGCCCAGGGCTCGCAGCCAACGTCGGGGCGGCA
GGCCCTGCCATAGCCTCAGGTTACTCATATATACTTTAGATTGATTTAAAACTTCATTTTTAATTTAAAA
GGATCTAGGTGAAGATCCTTTTTGATAATCTCATGACCAAAATCCCTTAACGTGAGTTTTCGTTCCACTG
AGCGTCAGACCCCGTAGAAAAGATCAAAGGATCTTCTTGAGATCCTTTTTTTCTGCGCGTAATCTGCTGC
TTGCAAACAAAAAAACCACCGCTACCAGCGGTGGTTTGTTTGCCGGATCAAGAGCTACCAACTCTTTTTC
CGAAGGTAACTGGCTTCAGCAGAGCGCAGATACCAAATACTGTTCTTCTAGTGTAGCCGTAGTTAGGCCA
CCACTTCAAGAACTCTGTAGCACCGCCTACATACCTCGCTCTGCTAATCCTGTTACCAGTGGCTGCTGCC
AGTGGCGATAAGTCGTGTCTTACCGGGTTGGACTCAAGACGATAGTTACCGGATAAGGCGCAGCGGTCGG
GCTGAACGGGGGGTTCGTGCACACAGCCCAGCTTGGAGCGAACGACCTACACCGAACTGAGATACCTACA
GCGTGAGCTATGAGAAAGCGCCACGCTTCCCGAAGGGAGAAAGGCGGACAGGTATCCGGTAAGCGGCAGG
GTCGGAACAGGAGAGCGCACGAGGGAGCTTCCAGGGGGAAACGCCTGGTATCTTTATAGTCCTGTCGGGT
TTCGCCACCTCTGACTTGAGCGTCGATTTTTGTGATGCTCGTCAGGGGGGCGGAGCCTATGGAAAAACGC
CAGCAACGCGGCCTTTTTACGGTTCCTGGCCTTTTGCTGGCCTTTTGCTCACATGTTCTTTCC
