>Addgene plasmid #57838 | mKO-EB3-7 | depositor partial sequence | sequence record 88989 | insert sequence
TCCGCTAGCGCTACCGGACTCAGATCTCGAGCTCAAGCTTCGAATTCTGCAGTCGACTGCCACCATGGCC
GTCAATGTGTACTCCACATCTGTGACCAGTGAAAATCTGAGTCGCCATGATATGCTTGCATGGGTCAACG
ACTCCCTGCACCTCAACTATACCAAGATAGAACAGCTTTGTTCAGGGGCAGCCTACTGCCAGTTCATGGA
CATGCTCTTCCCCGGCTGTGTGCACTTGAGGAAAGTGAAGTTCCAGGCCAAACTAGAGCATGAATACATC
CACAACTTCAAGGTGCTGCAAGCAGCTTTCAAGAAGATGGGTGTTGACAAAATCATTCCTGTAGAGAAAT
TAGTGAAAGGAAAATTCCAAGATAATTTTGAGTTTATTCAGTGGTTTAAGAAATTCTTTGACGCAAACTA
TGATGGAAAGGATTACAACCCTCTGCTGGCGCGGCAGGGCCAGGACGTAGCGCCACCTCCTAACCCAGGT
GATCAGATCTTCAACAAATCCAAGAAACTCATTGGCACAGCAGTTCCACAGAGGACGTCCCCCACAGGCC
CAAAAAACATGCAGACCTCTGGCCGGCTGAGCAATGTGGCCCCCCCCTGCATTCTCCGGAAGAATCCTCC
ATCAGCCCGAAATGGCGGCCATGAGACTGATGCCCAAATTCTTGAACTCAACCAACAGCTGGTGGACTTG
AAGCTGACAGTGGATGGGCTGGAGAAGGAACGTGACTTCTACTTCAGCAAACTTCGTGACATCGAGCTCA
TCTGCCAGGAGCATGAAAGTGAAAACAGCCCTGTTATCTCAGGCATCATTGGCATCCTCTATGCCACAGA
GGAAGGATTCGCACCCCCTGAGGACGATGAGATTGAAGAGCATCAACAAGAAGACCAGGACGAGTACCTG
GATCCACCGGTCGCCACCATGGTGAGTGTGATTAAACCAGAGATGAAGATGAGGTACTACATGGACGGCT
CCGTCAATGGGCATGAGTTCACAATTGAAGGTGAAGGCACAGGCAGACCTTACGAGGGACATCAAGAGAT
GACACTACGCGTCACAATGGCCAAGGGCGGGCCAATGCCTTTCGCGTTTGACTTAGTGTCACACGTGTTC
TGTTACGGCCACAGACCTTTTACTAAATATCCAGAAGAGATACCAGACTATTTCAAACAAGCATTTCCTG
AAGGCCTGTCATGGGAAAGGTCGTTGGAGTTCGAAGATGGTGGGTCCGCTTCAGTCAGTGCGCATATAAG
CCTTAGAGGAAACACCTTCTACCACAAATCCAAATTTACTGGGGTTAACTTTCCTGCCGATGGTCCTATC
ATGCAAAACCAAAGTGTTGATTGGGAGCCATCAACCGAGAAAATTACTGCCAGCGACGGAGTTCTGAAGG
GTGATGTTACGATGTACCTAAAACTTGAAGGAGGCGGCAATCACAAATGCCAATTCAAGACTACTTACAA
GGCGGCAAAAAAGATTCTTAAAATGCCAGGAAGCCATTACATCAGCCATCGCCTCGTCAGGAAAACCGAA
GGCAACATTACTGAGCTGGTAGAAGATGCAGTAGCTCATTCCTAAGCGGCCGCGACTCTAGATCATAATC
AGCCATACCACATT
